Addgene plasmid #228913: pCAGIG-shCdkn1a(#4)
Purpose: Knockdown of Cdkn1a in mammalian cells
Depositing lab: Sika Zheng. Depositing organization: University of California, Riverside. Publication: Epistatic interactions between NMD and TRP53 control progenitor cell maintenance and brain size. Lin L, Zhao J, Kubota N, Li Z, Lam YL, Nguyen LP, Yang L, Pokharel SP, Blue SM, Yee BA, Chen R, Yeo GW, Chen CW, Chen L, Zheng S. Neuron. 2024 Jul 3;112(13):2157-2176.e12. doi: 10.1016/j.neuron.2024.04.006. Epub 2024 May 1. PubMed 38697111.
Backbone
  Vector backbone: pCAGIG
  Vector type: Mammalian Expression
Growth in bacteria
  Bacterial resistance: Ampicillin, 100 μg/mL
  Growth temperature: 37°C
  Growth strain: DH5alpha
  Copy number: Unknown
Gene/Insert
  Gene/Insert name: shCdkn1a
  gRNA/shRNA sequence: atgagtaggactttggggtctcc
  Species: M. musculus (mouse)
  Entrez Gene: Cdkn1a (a.k.a. CAP20, CDKI, CIP1, Cdkn1, P21, SDI1, Waf1, mda6, p21Cip1, p21WAF)
Terms and licenses: Academic/Nonprofit Terms; Industry Terms: Not Available to Industry
How to cite: pCAGIG-shCdkn1a(#4) was a gift from Sika Zheng (Addgene plasmid # 228913 ; http://n2t.net/addgene:228913 ; RRID:Addgene_228913)
