[The description below was written by a language model from this plasmid's Addgene catalogue record and pLannotate feature annotations shown in this document.]
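Description:
pCAGIG-shCdkn1a(#4) is a mammalian expression plasmid built on the pCAGIG backbone and designed to knock down mouse Cdkn1a (the cyclin-dependent kinase inhibitor p21/Cip1/Waf1) while marking transfected cells with green fluorescence. It is propagated in E. coli through a high-copy ColE1/pUC-type origin and selected with ampicillin via the β-lactamase gene and its native promoter. Remnants of the lac promoter/operator region and short lacI fragments are backbone carry-over rather than functional parts. An SV40 origin is also present, which can support episomal replication in cells supplying large T antigen.

The mammalian part of the 6.4 kb sequence starts with the composite CAG promoter: CMV immediate-early enhancer, chicken β-actin promoter and a chimeric β-actin/β-globin intron. The short "HBB" hit annotated at its end most likely reflects residual rabbit β-globin exon sequence. Immediately downstream, in the position normally used for a cDNA insert, lies a human H1 RNA polymerase III promoter. The unannotated stretch between H1 and the IRES presumably contains the Cdkn1a-targeting hairpin, although the feature table does not mark it. An EMCV IRES followed by EGFP and a rabbit β-globin polyadenylation signal completes the CAG-driven unit, so the H1 cassette sits within the 5′ portion of the transcript that encodes EGFP.

This arrangement lets EGFP-positive cells be identified as those carrying the shRNA. The "#4" in the name suggests it is one of several hairpins against the same gene. The associated study concerns neural progenitor maintenance and brain size, but the record does not specify the delivery method.
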