Features (pLannotate 1.2.2; 19 found; start..end, strand, type, name):
      5..384     +  enhancer       CMV enhancer: human cytomegalovirus immediate early enhancer
    386..663     +  promoter       chicken β-actin promoter: No description available
    664..1680    +  intron         chimeric intron: chimera between introns from chicken β-actin and rabbit β-globin
   1678..1734    +  CDS            HBB (fragment): HBB_LEPEU - Experimental evidence at protein level: Swiss-Prot protein existence level 1. Involved in oxygen transport from the lung to the various peripheral tissues. From Lepus europaeus (European hare).
   1767..1981    +  promoter       H1 promoter: human H1 RNA promoter
   2204..2666    +  misc_feature   IRES: internal ribosome entry site (IRES) of the encephalomyocarditis virus (EMCV)
   2680..3399    +  CDS            EGFP: the original enhanced GFP (Yang et al., 1996) mammalian codon-optimized
   3528..3583    +  polyA_signal   β-globin poly(A) signal: rabbit β-globin polyadenylation signal (Gil and Proudfoot, 1987)
   3968..3984    -  protein_bind   lac operator: The lac repressor binds to the lac operator to inhibit transcription in E. coli. This inhibition can be relieved by adding lactose or isopropyl-β-D-thiogalactopyranoside (IPTG). lac repressor encoded by lacI
   3992..4022    -  promoter       lac promoter: promoter for the E. coli lac operon
   4037..4058    -  protein_bind   CAP binding site: CAP binding activates transcription in the presence of cAMP. E. coli catabolite activator protein
   4071..4110    -  CDS            lacI (fragment): lac repressor; lacI; The lac repressor binds to the lac operator to inhibit transcription in E. coli. This inhibition can be relieved by adding lactose or isopropyl-β-D-thiogalactopyranoside (IPTG).
   4117..4139    +  promoter       SV40 promoter (fragment): SV40 enhancer and early promoter
   4163..4298    +  rep_origin     SV40 ori: SV40 origin of replication
   4318..4452    +  polyA_signal   SV40 poly(A) signal: SV40 polyadenylation signal
   4454..4508    -  CDS            lacI (fragment): lac repressor; lacI; The lac repressor binds to the lac operator to inhibit transcription in E. coli. This inhibition can be relieved by adding lactose or isopropyl-β-D-thiogalactopyranoside (IPTG).
   4691..5279    -  rep_origin     ori: high-copy-number ColE1/pMB1/pBR322/pUC origin of replication
   5450..6310    -  CDS            AmpR: β-lactamase; bla; confers resistance to ampicillin, carbenicillin, and related antibiotics
   6311..6415    -  promoter       AmpR promoter: bla
>Addgene plasmid #228913 | pCAGIG-shCdkn1a(#4) | addgene full sequence | sequence record 457036 | Addgene NGS Result
GGTCGACATTGATTATTGACTAGTTATTAATAGTAATCAATTACGGGGTCATTAGTTCATAGCCCATATA
TGGAGTTCCGCGTTACATAACTTACGGTAAATGGCCCGCCTGGCTGACCGCCCAACGACCCCCGCCCATT
GACGTCAATAATGACGTATGTTCCCATAGTAACGCCAATAGGGACTTTCCATTGACGTCAATGGGTGGAG
TATTTACGGTAAACTGCCCACTTGGCAGTACATCAAGTGTATCATATGCCAAGTACGCCCCCTATTGACG
TCAATGACGGTAAATGGCCCGCCTGGCATTATGCCCAGTACATGACCTTATGGGACTTTCCTACTTGGCA
GTACATCTACGTATTAGTCATCGCTATTACCATGGTCGAGGTGAGCCCCACGTTCTGCTTCACTCTCCCC
ATCTCCCCCCCCTCCCCACCCCCAATTTTGTATTTATTTATTTTTTAATTATTTTGTGCAGCGATGGGGG
CGGGGGGGGGGGGGGGGCGCGCGCCAGGCGGGGCGGGGCGGGGCGAGGGGCGGGGCGGGGCGAGGCGGAG
AGGTGCGGCGGCAGCCAATCAGAGCGGCGCGCTCCGAAAGTTTCCTTTTATGGCGAGGCGGCGGCGGCGG
CGGCCCTATAAAAAGCGAAGCGCGCGGCGGGCGGGAGTCGCTGCGCGCTGCCTTCGCCCCGTGCCCCGCT
CCGCCGCCGCCTCGCGCCGCCCGCCCCGGCTCTGACTGACCGCGTTACTCCCACAGGTGAGCGGGCGGGA
CGGCCCTTCTCCTCCGGGCTGTAATTAGCGCTTGGTTTAATGACGGCTTGTTTCTTTTCTGTGGCTGCGT
GAAAGCCTTGAGGGGCTCCGGGAGGGCCCTTTGTGCGGGGGGAGCGGCTCGGGGGGTGCGTGCGTGTGTG
TGTGCGTGGGGAGCGCCGCGTGCGGCTCCGCGCTGCCCGGCGGCTGTGAGCGCTGCGGGCGCGGCGCGGG
GCTTTGTGCGCTCCGCAGTGTGCGCGAGGGGAGCGCGGCCGGGGGCGGTGCCCCGCGGTGCGGGGGGGGC
TGCGAGGGGAACAAAGGCTGCGTGCGGGGTGTGTGCGTGGGGGGGTGAGCAGGGGGTGTGGGCGCGTCGG
TCGGGCTGCAACCCCCCCTGCACCCCCCTCCCCGAGTTGCTGAGCACGGCCCGGCTTCGGGTGCGGGGCT
CCGTACGGGGCGTGGCGCGGGGCTCGCCGTGCCGGGCGGGGGGTGGCGGCAGGTGGGGGTGCCGGGCGGG
GCGGGGCCGCCTCGGGCCGGGGAGGGCTCGGGGGAGGGGCGCGGCGGCCCCCGGAGCGCCGGCGGCTGTC
GAGGCGCGGCGAGCCGCAGCCATTGCCTTTTATGGTAATCGTGCGAGAGGGCGCAGGGACTTCCTTTGTC
CCAAATCTGTGCGGAGCCGAAATCTGGGAGGCGCCGCCGCACCCCCTCTAGCGGGCGCGGGGCGAAGCGG
TGCGGCGCCGGCAGGAAGGAAATGGGCGGGGAGGGCCTTCGTGCGTCGCCGCGCCGCCGTCCCCTTCTCC
CTCTCCAGCCTCGGGGCTGTCCGCGGGGGGACGGCTGCCTTCGGGGGGGACGGGGCAGGGCGGGGTTCGG
CTTCTGGCGTGTGACCGGCGGCTCTAGAGCCTCTGCTAACCATGTTCATGCCTTCTTCTTTTTCCTACAG
CTCCTGGGCAACGTGCTGGTTATTGTGCTGTCTCATCATTTTGGCAAAGAATTCCTCGAGGGATCCTTAA
TTAAGGTACCAAGCTTGAACGCTGACGTCATCAACCCGCTCCAAGGAATCGCGGGCCCAGTGTCACTAGG
CGGGAACACCCAGCGCGCGTGCGCCCTGGCAGGAAGATGGCTGTGAGGGACAGGGGAGTGGCGCCCTGCA
ATATTTGCATGTCGCTATGTGTTCTGGGAAATCACCATAAACGTGAAATGTCTTTGGATTTGGGAATCTT
ATAAGTTCTGTATGAGACCACTCTTTCCCATGAGTAGGGTTTTGGGGTCTCCTTCAAGAGAGGAGACCCC
AAAGTCCTACTCATTTTTTTAATTAAGGATCCGCGGCCGCTACGTAAATTCCGCCCCCCCCCCCCCTCTC
CCTCCCCCCCCCCTAACGTTACTGGCCGAAGCCGCTTGGAATAAGGCCGGTGTGCGTTTGTCTATATGTT
ATTTTCCACCATATTGCCGTCTTTTGGCAATGTGAGGGCCCGGAAACCTGGCCCTGTCTTCTTGACGAGC
ATTCCTAGGGGTCTTTCCCCTCTCGCCAAAGGAATGCAAGGTCTGTTGAATGTCGTGAAGGAAGCAGTTC
CTCTGGAAGCTTCTTGAAGACAAACAACGTCTGTAGCGACCCTTTGCAGGCAGCGGAACCCCCCACCTGG
CGACAGGTGCCTCTGCGGCCAAAAGCCACGTGTATAAGATACACCTGCAAAGGCGGCACAACCCCAGTGC
CACGTTGTGAGTTGGATAGTTGTGGAAAGAGTCAAATGGCTCTCCTCAAGCGTATTCAACAAGGGGCTGA
AGGATGCCCAGAAGGTACCCCATTGTATGGGATCTGATCTGGGGCCTCGGTGCACATGCTTTACATGTGT
TTAGTCGAGGTTAAAAAAACGTCTAGGCCCCCCGAACCACGGGGACGTGGTTTTCCTTTGAAAAACACGA
TGATAATATGGCCACAACCATGGTGAGCAAGGGCGAGGAGCTGTTCACCGGGGTGGTGCCCATCCTGGTC
GAGCTGGACGGCGACGTAAACGGCCACAAGTTCAGCGTGTCCGGCGAGGGCGAGGGCGATGCCACCTACG
GCAAGCTGACCCTGAAGTTCATCTGCACCACCGGCAAGCTGCCCGTGCCCTGGCCCACCCTCGTGACCAC
CCTGACCTACGGCGTGCAGTGCTTCAGCCGCTACCCCGACCACATGAAGCAGCACGACTTCTTCAAGTCC
GCCATGCCCGAAGGCTACGTCCAGGAGCGCACCATCTTCTTCAAGGACGACGGCAACTACAAGACCCGCG
CCGAGGTGAAGTTCGAGGGCGACACCCTGGTGAACCGCATCGAGCTGAAGGGCATCGACTTCAAGGAGGA
CGGCAACATCCTGGGGCACAAGCTGGAGTACAACTACAACAGCCACAACGTCTATATCATGGCCGACAAG
CAGAAGAACGGCATCAAGGTGAACTTCAAGATCCGCCACAACATCGAGGACGGCAGCGTGCAGCTCGCCG
ACCACTACCAGCAGAACACCCCCATCGGCGACGGCCCCGTGCTGCTGCCCGACAACCACTACCTGAGCAC
CCAGTCCGCCCTGAGCAAAGACCCCAACGAGAAGCGCGATCACATGGTCCTGCTGGAGTTCGTGACCGCC
GCCGGGATCACTCTCGGCATGGACGAGCTGTACAAGTAAAGCGGCCGGCCGCCAGCACAGTGGTCGATCG
ACCAATGCCCTGGCTCACAAATACCACTGAGATCTTTTTCCCTCTGCCAAAAATTATGGGGACATCATGA
AGCCCCTTGAGCATCTGACTTCTGGCTAATAAAGGAAATTTATTTTCATTGCAATAGTGTGTTGGAATTT
TTTGTGTCTCTCACTCGGAAGGACATATGGGAGGGCAAATCATTTAAAACATCAGAATGAGTATTTGGTT
TAGAGTTTGGCAACATATGCCCATATGCTGGCTGCCATGAACAAAGGTTGGCTATAAAGAGGTCATCAGT
ATATGAAACAGCCCCCTGCTGTCCATTCCTTATTCCATAGAAAAGCCTTGACTTGAGGTTAGATTTTTTT
TATATTTTGTTTTGTGTTATTTTTTTCTTTAACATCCCTAAAATTTTCCTTACATGTTTTACTAGCCAGA
TTTTTCCTCCTCTCCTGACTACTCCCAGTCATAGCTGTCCCTCTTCTCTTATGGAGATCCCTCGACCTGC
AGCCCAAGCTTGGCGTAATCATGGTCATAGCTGTTTCCTGTGTGAAATTGTTATCCGCTCACAATTCCAC
ACAACATACGAGCCGGAAGCATAAAGTGTAAAGCCTGGGGTGCCTAATGAGTGAGCTAACTCACATTAAT
TGCGTTGCGCTCACTGCCCGCTTTCCAGTCGGGAAACCTGTCGTGCCAGCGGATCCGCATCTCAATTAGT
CAGCAACCATAGTCCCGCCCCTAACTCCGCCCATCCCGCCCCTAACTCCGCCCAGTTCCGCCCATTCTCC
GCCCCATGGCTGACTAATTTTTTTTATTTATGCAGAGGCCGAGGCCGCCTCGGCCTCTGAGCTATTCCAG
AAGTAGTGAGGAGGCTTTTTTGGAGGCCTAGGCTTTTGCAAAAAGCTAACTTGTTTATTGCAGCTTATAA
TGGTTACAAATAAAGCAATAGCATCACAAATTTCACAAATAAAGCATTTTTTTCACTGCATTCTAGTTGT
GGTTTGTCCAAACTCATCAATGTATCTTATCATGTCTGGATCCGCTGCATTAATGAATCGGCCAACGCGC
GGGGAGAGGCGGTTTGCGTATTGGGCGCTCTTCCGCTTCCTCGCTCACTGACTCGCTGCGCTCGGTCGTT
CGGCTGCGGCGAGCGGTATCAGCTCACTCAAAGGCGGTAATACGGTTATCCACAGAATCAGGGGATAACG
CAGGAAAGAACATGTGAGCAAAAGGCCAGCAAAAGGCCAGGAACCGTAAAAAGGCCGCGTTGCTGGCGTT
TTTCCATAGGCTCCGCCCCCCTGACGAGCATCACAAAAATCGACGCTCAAGTCAGAGGTGGCGAAACCCG
ACAGGACTATAAAGATACCAGGCGTTTCCCCCTGGAAGCTCCCTCGTGCGCTCTCCTGTTCCGACCCTGC
CGCTTACCGGATACCTGTCCGCCTTTCTCCCTTCGGGAAGCGTGGCGCTTTCTCATAGCTCACGCTGTAG
GTATCTCAGTTCGGTGTAGGTCGTTCGCTCCAAGCTGGGCTGTGTGCACGAACCCCCCGTTCAGCCCGAC
CGCTGCGCCTTATCCGGTAACTATCGTCTTGAGTCCAACCCGGTAAGACACGACTTATCGCCACTGGCAG
CAGCCACTGGTAACAGGATTAGCAGAGCGAGGTATGTAGGCGGTGCTACAGAGTTCTTGAAGTGGTGGCC
TAACTACGGCTACACTAGAAGAACAGTATTTGGTATCTGCGCTCTGCTGAAGCCAGTTACCTTCGGAAAA
AGAGTTGGTAGCTCTTGATCCGGCAAACAAACCACCGCTGGTAGCGGTGGTTTTTTTGTTTGCAAGCAGC
AGATTACGCGCAGAAAAAAAGGATCTCAAGAAGATCCTTTGATCTTTTCTACGGGGTCTGACGCTCAGTG
GAACGAAAACTCACGTTAAGGGATTTTGGTCATGAGATTATCAAAAAGGATCTTCACCTAGATCCTTTTA
AATTAAAAATGAAGTTTTAAATCAATCTAAAGTATATATGAGTAAACTTGGTCTGACAGTTACCAATGCT
TAATCAGTGAGGCACCTATCTCAGCGATCTGTCTATTTCGTTCATCCATAGTTGCCTGACTCCCCGTCGT
GTAGATAACTACGATACGGGAGGGCTTACCATCTGGCCCCAGTGCTGCAATGATACCGCGAGACCCACGC
TCACCGGCTCCAGATTTATCAGCAATAAACCAGCCAGCCGGAAGGGCCGAGCGCAGAAGTGGTCCTGCAA
CTTTATCCGCCTCCATCCAGTCTATTAATTGTTGCCGGGAAGCTAGAGTAAGTAGTTCGCCAGTTAATAG
TTTGCGCAACGTTGTTGCCATTGCTACAGGCATCGTGGTGTCACGCTCGTCGTTTGGTATGGCTTCATTC
AGCTCCGGTTCCCAACGATCAAGGCGAGTTACATGATCCCCCATGTTGTGCAAAAAAGCGGTTAGCTCCT
TCGGTCCTCCGATCGTTGTCAGAAGTAAGTTGGCCGCAGTGTTATCACTCATGGTTATGGCAGCACTGCA
TAATTCTCTTACTGTCATGCCATCCGTAAGATGCTTTTCTGTGACTGGTGAGTACTCAACCAAGTCATTC
TGAGAATAGTGTATGCGGCGACCGAGTTGCTCTTGCCCGGCGTCAATACGGGATAATACCGCGCCACATA
GCAGAACTTTAAAAGTGCTCATCATTGGAAAACGTTCTTCGGGGCGAAAACTCTCAAGGATCTTACCGCT
GTTGAGATCCAGTTCGATGTAACCCACTCGTGCACCCAACTGATCTTCAGCATCTTTTACTTTCACCAGC
GTTTCTGGGTGAGCAAAAACAGGAAGGCAAAATGCCGCAAAAAAGGGAATAAGGGCGACACGGAAATGTT
GAATACTCATACTCTTCCTTTTTCAATATTATTGAAGCATTTATCAGGGTTATTGTCTCATGAGCGGATA
CATATTTGAATGTATTTAGAAAAATAAACAAATAGGGGTTCCGCGCACATTTCCCCGAAAAGTGCCACCT
G
